>Addgene plasmid #222500 | EFS-SpdCas9-Dnmt3A/3L-V3 | addgene full sequence | sequence record 441137 | Addgene NGS Result
ATTTATGCAGAGGCCGAGGCCGCCTCTGCCTCTGAGCTATTCCAGAAGTAGTGAGGAGGCTTTTTTGGAG
GCCTAGGCTTTTGCAAAAAGCTCCCGGGAGCTTGTATATCCATTTTCGGATCTGATCAGCACGTGTTGAC
AATTAATCATCGGCATAGTATATCGGCATAGTATAATACGACAAGGTGAGGAACTAAACCATGGCCAAGT
TGACCAGTGCCGTTCCGGTGCTCACCGCGCGCGACGTCGCCGGAGCGGTCGAGTTCTGGACCGACCGGCT
CGGGTTCTCCCGGGACTTCGTGGAGGACGACTTCGCCGGTGTGGTCCGGGACGACGTGACCCTGTTCATC
AGCGCGGTCCAGGACCAGGTGGTGCCGGACAACACCCTGGCCTGGGTGTGGGTGCGCGGCCTGGACGAGC
TGTACGCCGAGTGGTCGGAGGTCGTGTCCACGAACTTCCGGGACGCCTCCGGGCCGGCCATGACCGAGAT
CGGCGAGCAGCCGTGGGGGCGGGAGTTCGCCCTGCGCGACCCGGCCGGCAACTGCGTGCACTTCGTGGCC
GAGGAGCAGGACTGACACGTGCTACGAGATTTCGATTCCACCGCCGCCTTCTATGAAAGGTTGGGCTTCG
GAATCGTTTTCCGGGACGCCGGCTGGATGATCCTCCAGCGCGGGGATCTCATGCTGGAGTTCTTCGCCCA
CCCCAACTTGTTTATTGCAGCTTATAATGGTTACAAATAAAGCAATAGCATCACAAATTTCACAAATAAA
GCATTTTTTTCACTGCATTCTAGTTGTGGTTTGTCCAAACTCATCAATGTATCTTATCATGTCTGTATAC
CGTCGACCTCTAGCTAGAGCTTGGCGTAATCATGGTCATAGCTGTTTCCTGTGTGAAATTGTTATCCGCT
CACAATTCCACACAACATACGAGCCGGAAGCATAAAGTGTAAAGCCTGGGGTGCCTAATGAGTGAGCTAA
CTCACATTAATTGCGTTGCGCTCACTGCCCGCTTTCCAGTCGGGAAACCTGTCGTGCCAGCTGCATTAAT
GAATCGGCCAACGCGCGGGGAGAGGCGGTTTGCGTATTGGGCGCTCTTCCGCTTCCTCGCTCACTGACTC
GCTGCGCTCGGTCGTTCGGCTGCGGCGAGCGGTATCAGCTCACTCAAAGGCGGTAATACGGTTATCCACA
GAATCAGGGGATAACGCAGGAAAGAACATGTGAGCAAAAGGCCAGCAAAAGGCCAGGAACCGTAAAAAGG
CCGCGTTGCTGGCGTTTTTCCATAGGCTCCGCCCCCCTGACGAGCATCACAAAAATCGACGCTCAAGTCA
GAGGTGGCGAAACCCGACAGGACTATAAAGATACCAGGCGTTTCCCCCTGGAAGCTCCCTCGTGCGCTCT
CCTGTTCCGACCCTGCCGCTTACCGGATACCTGTCCGCCTTTCTCCCTTCGGGAAGCGTGGCGCTTTCTC
ATAGCTCACGCTGTAGGTATCTCAGTTCGGTGTAGGTCGTTCGCTCCAAGCTGGGCTGTGTGCACGAACC
CCCCGTTCAGCCCGACCGCTGCGCCTTATCCGGTAACTATCGTCTTGAGTCCAACCCGGTAAGACACGAC
TTATCGCCACTGGCAGCAGCCACTGGTAACAGGATTAGCAGAGCGAGGTATGTAGGCGGTGCTACAGAGT
TCTTGAAGTGGTGGCCTAACTACGGCTACACTAGAAGAACAGTATTTGGTATCTGCGCTCTGCTGAAGCC
AGTTACCTTCGGAAAAAGAGTTGGTAGCTCTTGATCCGGCAAACAAACCACCGCTGGTAGCGGTGGTTTT
TTTGTTTGCAAGCAGCAGATTACGCGCAGAAAAAAAGGATCTCAAGAAGATCCTTTGATCTTTTCTACGG
GGTCTGACGCTCAGTGGAACGAAAACTCACGTTAAGGGATTTTGGTCATGAGATTATCAAAAAGGATCTT
CACCTAGATCCTTTTAAATTAAAAATGAAGTTTTAAATCAATCTAAAGTATATATGAGTAAACTTGGTCT
GACAGTTACCAATGCTTAATCAGTGAGGCACCTATCTCAGCGATCTGTCTATTTCGTTCATCCATAGTTG
CCTGACTCCCCGTCGTGTAGATAACTACGATACGGGAGGGCTTACCATCTGGCCCCAGTGCTGCAATGAT
ACCGCGAGACCCACGCTCACCGGCTCCAGATTTATCAGCAATAAACCAGCCAGCCGGAAGGGCCGAGCGC
AGAAGTGGTCCTGCAACTTTATCCGCCTCCATCCAGTCTATTAATTGTTGCCGGGAAGCTAGAGTAAGTA
GTTCGCCAGTTAATAGTTTGCGCAACGTTGTTGCCATTGCTACAGGCATCGTGGTGTCACGCTCGTCGTT
TGGTATGGCTTCATTCAGCTCCGGTTCCCAACGATCAAGGCGAGTTACATGATCCCCCATGTTGTGCAAA
AAAGCGGTTAGCTCCTTCGGTCCTCCGATCGTTGTCAGAAGTAAGTTGGCCGCAGTGTTATCACTCATGG
TTATGGCAGCACTGCATAATTCTCTTACTGTCATGCCATCCGTAAGATGCTTTTCTGTGACTGGTGAGTA
CTCAACCAAGTCATTCTGAGAATAGTGTATGCGGCGACCGAGTTGCTCTTGCCCGGCGTCAATACGGGAT
AATACCGCGCCACATAGCAGAACTTTAAAAGTGCTCATCATTGGAAAACGTTCTTCGGGGCGAAAACTCT
CAAGGATCTTACCGCTGTTGAGATCCAGTTCGATGTAACCCACTCGTGCACCCAACTGATCTTCAGCATC
TTTTACTTTCACCAGCGTTTCTGGGTGAGCAAAAACAGGAAGGCAAAATGCCGCAAAAAAGGGAATAAGG
GCGACACGGAAATGTTGAATACTCATACTCTTCCTTTTTCAATATTATTGAAGCATTTATCAGGGTTATT
GTCTCATGAGCGGATACATATTTGAATGTATTTAGAAAAATAAACAAATAGGGGTTCCGCGCACATTTCC
CCGAAAAGTGCCACCTGACGTCGACGGATCGGGAGATCTCCCGATCCCCTATGGTGCACTCTCAGTACAA
TCTGCTCTGATGCCGCATAGTTAAGCCAGTATCTGCTCCCTGCTTGTGTGTTGGAGGTCGCTGAGTAGTG
CGCGAGCAAAATTTAAGCTACAACAAGGCAAGGCTTGACCGACAATTGCATGAAGAATCTGCTTAGGGTT
AGGCGTTTTGCGCTGCTTCGCGATGTACGGGCCAGATATACGCGTTGACATTGATTATTGACTAGTTATT
AATAGTAATCAATTACGGGGTCATTAGTTCATAGCCCATATATGGAGTTCCGCGTTACATAACTTACGGT
AAATGGCCCGCCTGGCTGACCGCCCAACGACCCCCGCCCATTGACGTCAATAATGACGTATGTTCCCATA
GTAACGCCAATAGGGACTTTCCATTGACGTCAATGGGTGGAGTATTTACGGTAAACTGCCCACTTGGCAG
TACATCAAGTGTATCATATGCCAAGTACGCCCCCTATTGACGTCAATGACGGTAAATGGCCCGCCTGGCA
TTATGCCCAGTACATGACCTTATGGGACTTTCCTACTTGGCAGTACATCTACGTATTAGTCATCGCTATT
ACCATGGTGATGCGGTTTTGGCAGTACATCAATGGGCGTGGATAGCGGTTTGACTCACGGGGATTTCCAA
GTCTCCACCCCATTGACGTCAATGGGAGTTTGTTTTGGCACCAAAATCAACGGGACTTTCCAAAATGTCG
TAACAACTCCGCCCCATTGACGCAAATGGGCGGTAGGCGTGTACGGTGGGAGGTCTATATAAGCAGCGCG
TTTTGCCTGTACTGGGTCTCTCTGGTTAGACCAGATCTGAGCCTGGGAGCTCTCTGGCTAACTAGGGAAC
CCACTGCTTAAGCCTCAATAAAGCTTGCCTTGAGTGCTTCAAGTAGTGTGTGCCCGTCTGTTGTGTGACT
CTGGTAACTAGAGATCCCTCAGACCCTTTTAGTCAGTGTGGAAAATCTCTAGCAGTGGCGCCCGAACAGG
GACTTGAAAGCGAAAGGGAAACCAGAGGAGCTCTCTCGACGCAGGACTCGGCTTGCTGAAGCGCGCACGG
CAAGAGGCGAGGGGCGGCGACTGGTGAGTACGCCAAAAATTTTGACTAGCGGAGGCTAGAAGGAGAGAGA
TGGGTGCGAGAGCGTCAGTATTAAGCGGGGGAGAATTAGATCGCGATGGGAAAAAATTCGGTTAAGGCCA
GGGGGAAAGAAAAAATATAAATTAAAACATATAGTATGGGCAAGCAGGGAGCTAGAACGATTCGCAGTTA
ATCCTGGCCTGTTAGAAACATCAGAAGGCTGTAGACAAATACTGGGACAGCTACAACCATCCCTTCAGAC
AGGATCAGAAGAACTTAGATCATTATATAATACAGTAGCAACCCTCTATTGTGTGCATCAAAGGATAGAG
ATAAAAGACACCAAGGAAGCTTTAGACAAGATAGAGGAAGAGCAAAACAAAAGTAAGACCACCGCACAGC
AAGCGGCCGCTGATCTTCAGACCTGGAGGAGGAGATATGAGGGACAATTGGAGAAGTGAATTATATAAAT
ATAAAGTAGTAAAAATTGAACCATTAGGAGTAGCACCCACCAAGGCAAAGAGAAGAGTGGTGCAGAGAGA
AAAAAGAGCAGTGGGAATAGGAGCTTTGTTCCTTGGGTTCTTGGGAGCAGCAGGAAGCACTATGGGCGCA
GCGTCAATGACGCTGACGGTACAGGCCAGACAATTATTGTCTGGTATAGTGCAGCAGCAGAACAATTTGC
TGAGGGCTATTGAGGCGCAACAGCATCTGTTGCAACTCACAGTCTGGGGCATCAAGCAGCTCCAGGCAAG
AATCCTGGCTGTGGAAAGATACCTAAAGGATCAACAGCTCCTGGGGATTTGGGGTTGCTCTGGAAAACTC
ATTTGCACCACTGCTGTGCCTTGGAATGCTAGTTGGAGTAATAAATCTCTGGAACAGATTTGGAATCACA
CGACCTGGATGGAGTGGGACAGAGAAATTAACAATTACACAAGCTTAATACACTCCTTAATTGAAGAATC
GCAAAACCAGCAAGAAAAGAATGAACAAGAATTATTGGAATTAGATAAATGGGCAAGTTTGTGGAATTGG
TTTAACATAACAAATTGGCTGTGGTATATAAAATTATTCATAATGATAGTAGGAGGCTTGGTAGGTTTAA
GAATAGTTTTTGCTGTACTTTCTATAGTGAATAGAGTTAGGCAGGGATATTCACCATTATCGTTTCAGAC
CCACCTCCCAACCCCGAGGGGACCCGACAGGCCCGAAGGAATAGAAGAAGAAGGTGGAGAGAGAGACAGA
GACAGATCCATTCGATTAGTGAACGGATCGGCACTGCGTGCGCCAATTCTGCAGACAAATGGCAGTATTC
ATCCACAATTTTAAAAGAAAAGGGGGGATTGGGGGGTACAGTGCAGGGGAAAGAATAGTAGACATAATAG
CAACAGACATACAAACTAAAGAATTACAAAAACAAATTACAAAAATTCAAAATTTTCGGGTTTATTACAG
GGACAGCAGAGATCCAGTTTGGTTAATTAAGGTACCGATATCACTAGTGTTCCATTAACTGCGCTAAAAA
TAATTTTTAAATCTTTTTTAGCTTCTTGCTCTTTTTTGTACGTCTCTGTTTTAGAGCTAGAAATAGCAAG
TTAAAATAAGGCTAGTCCGTTATCAACTTGAAAAAGTGGCACCGAGTCGGTGCTTTTTTGAATTCGCTAG
CTAGGTCTTGAAAGGAGTGGGAATTGGCTCCGGTGCCCGTCAGTGGGCAGAGCGCACATCGCCCACAGTC
CCCGAGAAGTTGGGGGGAGGGGTCGGCAATTGATCCGGTGCCTAGAGAAGGTGGCGCGGGGTAAACTGGG
AAAGTGATGTCGTGTACTGGCTCCGCCTTTTTCCCGAGGGTGGGGGAGAACCGTATATAAGTGCAGTAGT
CGCCGTGAACGTTCTTTTTCGCAACGGGTTTGCCGCCAGAACACAGGACTGGTTCTAGAGCCACCATGGA
CAAGAAGTACAGCATCGGCCTGGCCATCGGCACCAACTCTGTGGGCTGGGCCGTGATCACCGACGAGTAC
AAGGTGCCCAGCAAGAAATTCAAGGTGCTGGGCAACACCGACCGGCACAGCATCAAGAAGAACCTGATCG
GAGCCCTGCTGTTCGACAGCGGCGAAACAGCCGAGGCCACCCGGCTGAAGAGAACCGCCAGAAGAAGATA
CACCAGACGGAAGAACCGGATCTGCTATCTGCAAGAGATCTTCAGCAACGAGATGGCCAAGGTGGACGAC
AGCTTCTTCCACAGACTGGAAGAGTCCTTCCTGGTGGAAGAGGATAAGAAGCACGAGCGGCACCCCATCT
TCGGCAACATCGTGGACGAGGTGGCCTACCACGAGAAGTACCCCACCATCTACCACCTGAGAAAGAAACT
GGTGGACAGCACCGACAAGGCCGACCTGCGGCTGATCTATCTGGCCCTGGCCCACATGATCAAGTTCCGG
GGCCACTTCCTGATCGAGGGCGACCTGAACCCCGACAACAGCGACGTGGACAAGCTGTTCATCCAGCTGG
TGCAGACCTACAACCAGCTGTTCGAGGAAAACCCCATCAACGCCAGCGGCGTGGACGCCAAGGCCATCCT
GTCTGCCAGACTGAGCAAGAGCAGACGGCTGGAAAATCTGATCGCCCAGCTGCCCGGCGAGAAGAAGAAT
GGCCTGTTCGGAAACCTGATTGCCCTGAGCCTGGGCCTGACCCCCAACTTCAAGAGCAACTTCGACCTGG
CCGAGGATGCCAAACTGCAGCTGAGCAAGGACACCTACGACGACGACCTGGACAACCTGCTGGCCCAGAT
CGGCGACCAGTACGCCGACCTGTTTCTGGCCGCCAAGAACCTGTCCGACGCCATCCTGCTGAGCGACATC
CTGAGAGTGAACACCGAGATCACCAAGGCCCCCCTGAGCGCCTCTATGATCAAGAGATACGACGAGCACC
ACCAGGACCTGACCCTGCTGAAAGCTCTCGTGCGGCAGCAGCTGCCTGAGAAGTACAAAGAGATTTTCTT
CGACCAGAGCAAGAACGGCTACGCCGGCTACATTGACGGCGGAGCCAGCCAGGAAGAGTTCTACAAGTTC
ATCAAGCCCATCCTGGAAAAGATGGACGGCACCGAGGAACTGCTCGTGAAGCTGAACAGAGAGGACCTGC
TGCGGAAGCAGCGGACCTTCGACAACGGCAGCATCCCCCACCAGATCCACCTGGGAGAGCTGCACGCCAT
TCTGCGGCGGCAGGAAGATTTTTACCCATTCCTGAAGGACAACCGGGAAAAGATCGAGAAGATCCTGACC
TTCCGCATCCCCTACTACGTGGGCCCTCTGGCCAGGGGAAACAGCAGATTCGCCTGGATGACCAGAAAGA
GCGAGGAAACCATCACCCCCTGGAACTTCGAGGAAGTGGTGGACAAGGGCGCTTCCGCCCAGAGCTTCAT
CGAGCGGATGACCAACTTCGATAAGAACCTGCCCAACGAGAAGGTGCTGCCCAAGCACAGCCTGCTGTAC
GAGTACTTCACCGTGTATAACGAGCTGACCAAAGTGAAATACGTGACCGAGGGAATGAGAAAGCCCGCCT
TCCTGAGCGGCGAGCAGAAAAAGGCCATCGTGGACCTGCTGTTCAAGACCAACCGGAAAGTGACCGTGAA
GCAGCTGAAAGAGGACTACTTCAAGAAAATCGAGTGCTTCGACTCCGTGGAAATCTCCGGCGTGGAAGAT
CGGTTCAACGCCTCCCTGGGCACATACCACGATCTGCTGAAAATTATCAAGGACAAGGACTTCCTGGACA
ATGAGGAAAACGAGGACATTCTGGAAGATATCGTGCTGACCCTGACACTGTTTGAGGACAGAGAGATGAT
CGAGGAACGGCTGAAAACCTATGCCCACCTGTTCGACGACAAAGTGATGAAGCAGCTGAAGCGGCGGAGA
TACACCGGCTGGGGCAGGCTGAGCCGGAAGCTGATCAACGGCATCCGGGACAAGCAGTCCGGCAAGACAA
TCCTGGATTTCCTGAAGTCCGACGGCTTCGCCAACAGAAACTTCATGCAGCTGATCCACGACGACAGCCT
GACCTTTAAAGAGGACATCCAGAAAGCCCAGGTGTCCGGCCAGGGCGATAGCCTGCACGAGCACATTGCC
AATCTGGCCGGCAGCCCCGCCATTAAGAAGGGCATCCTGCAGACAGTGAAGGTGGTGGACGAGCTCGTGA
AAGTGATGGGCCGGCACAAGCCCGAGAACATCGTGATCGAAATGGCCAGAGAGAACCAGACCACCCAGAA
GGGACAGAAGAACAGCCGCGAGAGAATGAAGCGGATCGAAGAGGGCATCAAAGAGCTGGGCAGCCAGATC
CTGAAAGAACACCCCGTGGAAAACACCCAGCTGCAGAACGAGAAGCTGTACCTGTACTACCTGCAGAATG
GGCGGGATATGTACGTGGACCAGGAACTGGACATCAACCGGCTGTCCGACTACGATGTGGACGCCATCGT
GCCTCAGAGCTTTCTGAAGGACGACTCCATCGACAACAAGGTGCTGACCAGAAGCGACAAGAACCGGGGC
AAGAGCGACAACGTGCCCTCCGAAGAGGTCGTGAAGAAGATGAAGAACTACTGGCGGCAGCTGCTGAACG
CCAAGCTGATTACCCAGAGAAAGTTCGACAATCTGACCAAGGCCGAGAGAGGCGGCCTGAGCGAACTGGA
TAAGGCCGGCTTCATCAAGAGACAGCTGGTGGAAACCCGGCAGATCACAAAGCACGTGGCACAGATCCTG
GACTCCCGGATGAACACTAAGTACGACGAGAATGACAAGCTGATCCGGGAAGTGAAAGTGATCACCCTGA
AGTCCAAGCTGGTGTCCGATTTCCGGAAGGATTTCCAGTTTTACAAAGTGCGCGAGATCAACAACTACCA
CCACGCCCACGACGCCTACCTGAACGCCGTCGTGGGAACCGCCCTGATCAAAAAGTACCCTAAGCTGGAA
AGCGAGTTCGTGTACGGCGACTACAAGGTGTACGACGTGCGGAAGATGATCGCCAAGAGCGAGCAGGAAA
TCGGCAAGGCTACCGCCAAGTACTTCTTCTACAGCAACATCATGAACTTTTTCAAGACCGAGATTACCCT
GGCCAACGGCGAGATCCGGAAGCGGCCTCTGATCGAGACAAACGGCGAAACCGGGGAGATCGTGTGGGAT
AAGGGCCGGGATTTTGCCACCGTGCGGAAAGTGCTGAGCATGCCCCAAGTGAATATCGTGAAAAAGACCG
AGGTGCAGACAGGCGGCTTCAGCAAAGAGTCTATCCTGCCCAAGAGGAACAGCGATAAGCTGATCGCCAG
AAAGAAGGACTGGGACCCTAAGAAGTACGGCGGCTTCGACAGCCCCACCGTGGCCTATTCTGTGCTGGTG
GTGGCCAAAGTGGAAAAGGGCAAGTCCAAGAAACTGAAGAGTGTGAAAGAGCTGCTGGGGATCACCATCA
TGGAAAGAAGCAGCTTCGAGAAGAATCCCATCGACTTTCTGGAAGCCAAGGGCTACAAAGAAGTGAAAAA
GGACCTGATCATCAAGCTGCCTAAGTACTCCCTGTTCGAGCTGGAAAACGGCCGGAAGAGAATGCTGGCC
TCTGCCGGCGAACTGCAGAAGGGAAACGAACTGGCCCTGCCCTCCAAATATGTGAACTTCCTGTACCTGG
CCAGCCACTATGAGAAGCTGAAGGGCTCCCCCGAGGATAATGAGCAGAAACAGCTGTTTGTGGAACAGCA
CAAGCACTACCTGGACGAGATCATCGAGCAGATCAGCGAGTTCTCCAAGAGAGTGATCCTGGCCGACGCT
AATCTGGACAAAGTGCTGTCCGCCTACAACAAGCACCGGGATAAGCCCATCAGAGAGCAGGCCGAGAATA
TCATCCACCTGTTTACCCTGACCAATCTGGGAGCCCCTGCCGCCTTCAAGTACTTTGACACCACCATCGA
CCGGAAGAGGTACACCAGCACCAAAGAGGTGCTGGACGCCACCCTGATCCACCAGAGCATCACCGGCCTG
TACGAGACACGGATCGACCTGTCTCAGCTGGGAGGCGACAAGCGACCTGCCGCCACAAAGAAGGCTGGAC
AGGCTAAGAAGAAGAAAGGAAGCATGAACCATGACCAGGAATTTGACCCCCCAAAGGTTTACCCACCTGT
GCCAGCTGAGAAGAGGAAGCCCATCCGCGTGCTGTCTCTCTTTGATGGGATTGCTACAGGGCTCCTGGTG
CTGAAGGACCTGGGCATCCAAGTGGACCGCTACATTGCCTCCGAGGTGTGTGAGGACTCCATCACGGTGG
GCATGGTGCGGCACCAGGGAAAGATCATGTACGTCGGGGACGTCCGCAGCGTCACACAGAAGCATATCCA
GGAGTGGGGCCCATTCGACCTGGTGATTGGAGGCAGTCCCTGCAATGACCTCTCCATTGTCAACCCTGCC
CGCAAGGGACTTTATGAGGGTACTGGCCGCCTCTTCTTTGAGTTCTACCGCCTCCTGCATGATGCGCGGC
CCAAGGAGGGAGATGATCGCCCCTTCTTCTGGCTCTTTGAGAATGTGGTGGCCATGGGCGTTAGTGACAA
GAGGGACATCTCGCGATTTCTTGAGTCTAACCCCGTGATGATTGACGCCAAAGAAGTGTCTGCTGCACAC
AGGGCCCGTTACTTCTGGGGTAACCTTCCTGGCATGAACAGGCCTTTGGCATCCACTGTGAATGATAAGC
TGGGACTGCAAGAGTGTCTGGAGCACGGCAGAATAGCCAAGTTCAGCAAAGTGAGGACCATTACCACCAG
GTCAAACTCTATAAAGCAGGGCAAAGACCAGCATTTCCCCGTCTTCATGAACGAGAAGGAGGACATCCTG
TGGTGCACTGAAATGGAAAGGGTGTTTGGCTTCCCCGTCCACTACACAGACGTCTCCAACATGAGCCGCT
TGGCGAGGCAGGAACTGCTGGGCCGATCGTGGAGCGTGCCGGTCATCCGCCACCTCTTCGCTCCGCTGAA
GGAATATTTTGCTTGTGTGTCTAGCGGCAATAGTAACGCTAACAGCCGCGGGCCGAGCTTCAGCAGCGGC
CTGGTGCCGTTAAGCTTGCGCGGCAGCCATATGGGCCCTATGGAGATATACAAGACAGTGTCTGCATGGA
AGAGACAGCCAGTGCGGGTACTGAGCCTTTTTAGAAATATTGATAAAGTACTAAAGAGTTTGGGCTTTTT
AGAAAGCGGTTCTGGTTCTGGGGGAGGAACGCTGAAGTACGTGGAAGATGTCACAAATGTCGTGAGGAGA
GACGTGGAGAAATGGGGCCCCTTTGACCTGGTGTACGGCTCGACGCAGCCCCTAGGCAGCTCCTGTGATC
GCTGTCCCGGCTGGTACATGTTCCAGTTCCACCGGATCCTGCAGTATGCGCTGCCTCGCCAGGAGAGTCA
GCGGCCCTTCTTCTGGATATTCATGGACAATCTGCTGCTGACTGAGGATGACCAAGAGACAACTACCCGC
TTCCTTCAGACAGAGGCTGTGACCCTCCAGGATGTCCGTGGCAGGGACTACCAGAATGCTATGCGGGTGT
GGAGCAACATTCCAGGGCTGAAGAGCAAGCATGCGCCCCTGACCCCAAAGGAAGAAGAGTATCTGCAAGC
CCAAGTCAGAAGCAGGAGCAAGCTGGACGCCCCGAAAGTTGACCTCCTGGTGAAGAACTGCCTTCTCCCG
CTGAGAGAGTACTTCAAGTATTTTTCTCAAAACTCACTTCCTCTTGGAAGCGCTGATTACAAAGACGATG
ACGATAAGGGATCCGGCGCAACAAACTTCTCTCTGCTGAAACAAGCCGGAGATGTCGAAGAGAATCCTGG
ACCGATGGTGAGCAAGGGCGAGGAGGATAACATGGCCATCATCAAGGAGTTCATGCGCTTCAAGGTGCAC
ATGGAGGGCTCCGTGAACGGCCACGAGTTCGAGATCGAGGGCGAGGGCGAGGGCCGCCCCTACGAGGGCA
CCCAGACCGCCAAGCTGAAGGTGACCAAGGGTGGCCCCCTGCCCTTCGCCTGGGACATCCTGTCCCCTCA
GTTCATGTACGGCTCCAAGGCCTACGTGAAGCACCCCGCCGACATCCCCGACTACTTGAAGCTGTCCTTC
CCCGAGGGCTTCAAGTGGGAGCGCGTGATGAACTTCGAGGACGGCGGCGTGGTGACCGTGACCCAGGACT
CCTCCCTGCAGGACGGCGAGTTCATCTACAAGGTGAAGCTGCGCGGCACCAACTTCCCCTCCGACGGCCC
CGTAATGCAGAAGAAGACCATGGGCTGGGAGGCCTCCTCCGAGCGGATGTACCCCGAGGACGGCGCCCTG
AAGGGCGAGATCAAGCAGAGGCTGAAGCTGAAGGACGGCGGCCACTACGACGCTGAGGTCAAGACCACCT
ACAAGGCCAAGAAGCCCGTGCAGCTGCCCGGCGCCTACAACGTCAACATCAAGTTGGACATCACCTCCCA
CAACGAGGACTACACCATCGTGGAACAGTACGAACGCGCCGAGGGCCGCCACTCCACCGGCGGCATGGAC
GAGCTGTACAAGTAGTGTCGTTAAGTCGACAATCAACCTCTGGATTACAAAATTTGTGAAAGATTGACTG
GTATTCTTAACTATGTTGCTCCTTTTACGCTATGTGGATACGCTGCTTTAATGCCTTTGTATCATGCTAT
TGCTTCCCGTATGGCTTTCATTTTCTCCTCCTTGTATAAATCCTGGTTGCTGTCTCTTTATGAGGAGTTG
TGGCCCGTTGTCAGGCAACGTGGCGTGGTGTGCACTGTGTTTGCTGACGCAACCCCCACTGGTTGGGGCA
TTGCCACCACCTGTCAGCTCCTTTCCGGGACTTTCGCTTTCCCCCTCCCTATTGCCACGGCGGAACTCAT
CGCCGCCTGCCTTGCCCGCTGCTGGACAGGGGCTCGGCTGTTGGGCACTGACAATTCCGTGGTGTTGTCG
GGGAAATCATCGTCCTTTCCTTGGCTGCTCGCCTGTGTTGCCACCTGGATTCTGCGCGGGACGTCCTTCT
GCTACGTCCCTTCGGCCCTCAATCCAGCGGACCTTCCTTCCCGCGGCCTGCTGCCGGCTCTGCGGCCTCT
TCCGCGTCTTCGCCTTCGCCCTCAGACGAGTCGGATCTCCCTTTGGGCCGCCTCCCCGCGTCGACTTTAA
GACCAATGACTTACAAGGCAGCTGTAGATCTTAGCCACTTTTTAAAAGAAAAGGGGGGACTGGAAGGGCT
AATTCACTCCCAACGAAGACAAGATCTGCTTTTTGCTTGTACTGGGTCTCTCTGGTTAGACCAGATCTGA
GCCTGGGAGCTCTCTGGCTAACTAGGGAACCCACTGCTTAAGCCTCAATAAAGCTTGCCTTGAGTGCTTC
AAGTAGTGTGTGCCCGTCTGTTGTGTGACTCTGGTAACTAGAGATCCCTCAGACCCTTTTAGTCAGTGTG
GAAAATCTCTAGCAGGGCCCGTTTAAACCCGCTGATCAGCCTCGACTGTGCCTTCTAGTTGCCAGCCATC
TGTTGTTTGCCCCTCCCCCGTGCCTTCCTTGACCCTGGAAGGTGCCACTCCCACTGTCCTTTCCTAATAA
AATGAGGAAATTGCATCGCATTGTCTGAGTAGGTGTCATTCTATTCTGGGGGGTGGGGTGGGGCAGGACA
GCAAGGGGGAGGATTGGGAAGACAATAGCAGGCATGCTGGGGATGCGGTGGGCTCTATGGCTTCTGAGGC
GGAAAGAACCAGCTGGGGCTCTAGGGGGTATCCCC
[124 nt withheld, positions 13896-14019]
C
[91 nt withheld, positions 14021-14111]
A
[49 nt withheld, positions 14113-14161]
CCTTTGACGTTGGAGTCCACGTTCTTT
[37 nt withheld, positions 14189-14225]
ACCCTATCTCGGTCTATTCTTTTGATTTATAAGGGATTTTGCCGATTTCGGCCTATTGGTTAAAAAATGA
GCTGATTTAACAAAAATTTAACGCGAATTAATTCTGTGGAATGTGTGTCAGTTAGGGTGTGGAAAGTCCC
CAGGCTCCCCAGCAGGCAGAAGTATGCAAAGCATGCATCTCAATTAGTCAGCAACCAGGTGTGGAAAGTC
CCCAGGCTCCCCAGCAGGCAGAAGTATGCAAAGCATGCATCTCAATTAGTCAGCAACCATAGTCCCGCCC
CTAACTCCGCCCATCCCGCCCCTAACTCCGCCCAGTTCCGCCCATTCTCCGCCCCATGGCTGACTAATTT
TTTTT
Features (pLannotate 1.2.2; 35 found; start..end, strand, type, name):
    135..182     +  promoter       EM7 promoter: synthetic bacterial promoter&nbsp
    201..575     +  CDS            BleoR: antibiotic-binding protein; Sh ble from Streptoalloteichus hindustanus; confers resistance to bleomycin, phleomycin, and Zeocin™
    585..710     +  CDS            ble (fragment): BLE_KLEPN - Experimental evidence at protein level: Swiss-Prot protein existence level 1. Binding protein with a strong affinity to the bleomycin family of antibiotics. Binds to CL990; an antimitotic-antibiotic compound. From Klebsiella pneumoniae.
    705..826     +  polyA_signal   SV40 poly(A) signal: SV40 polyadenylation signal
    897..919     -  protein_bind   lac operator (fragment): The lac repressor binds to the lac operator to inhibit transcription in E. coli. This inhibition can be relieved by adding lactose or isopropyl-β-D-thiogalactopyranoside (IPTG). lac repressor encoded by lacI
    923..953     -  promoter       lac promoter: promoter for the E. coli lac operon
    968..989     -  protein_bind   CAP binding site: CAP binding activates transcription in the presence of cAMP. E. coli catabolite activator protein
   1002..1094    -  CDS            lacI (fragment): lac repressor; lacI; The lac repressor binds to the lac operator to inhibit transcription in E. coli. This inhibition can be relieved by adding lactose or isopropyl-β-D-thiogalactopyranoside (IPTG).
   1277..1865    -  rep_origin     ori: high-copy-number ColE1/pMB1/pBR322/pUC origin of replication
   2036..2896    -  CDS            AmpR: β-lactamase; bla; confers resistance to ampicillin, carbenicillin, and related antibiotics
   2897..3001    -  promoter       AmpR promoter: bla
   3060..3112    -  misc_feature   bom (fragment): basis of mobility region from pBR322
   3267..3646    +  enhancer       CMV enhancer: human cytomegalovirus immediate early enhancer
   3647..3846    +  promoter       CMV promoter: human cytomegalovirus (CMV) immediate early promoter
   3864..4044    +  LTR            5' LTR (truncated): truncated 5' long terminal repeat (LTR) from HIV-1
   4091..4216    +  misc_feature   HIV-1 Ψ: packaging signal of human immunodeficiency virus type 1
   4200..4563    +  CDS            HIV-1 gag (fragment): gag protein from human immunodeficiency virus 1; gag
   4709..4942    +  misc_feature   RRE: The Rev response element (RRE) of HIV-1 allows for Rev-dependent mRNA export from the nucleus to the cytoplasm.
   5319..5419    +  CDS            Rev (fragment): human immunodeficiency virus 1 (HIV-1) Rev protein; rev; enhances nuclear export of unspliced and incompletely spliced viral mRNAs
   5469..5586    +  misc_feature   cPPT/CTS: central polypurine tract and central termination sequence of HIV-1
   5718..5793    +  misc_RNA       gRNA scaffold: guide RNA scaffold for the Streptococcus pyogenes CRISPR/Cas9 system
   5811..5829    +  CDS            small t antigen (fragment): SV40 (simian virus 40) small t antigen
   5855..6066    +  promoter       EF-1α core promoter: core promoter for human elongation factor EF-1α
   6089..7690    +  CDS            dCas9(N): N-terminal portion of catalytically inactive Streptococcus pyogenes dCas9 carrying the D10A mutation (Zetsche et al., 2015)
   7691..10189   +  CDS            Cas9(C): C-terminal portion of Streptococcus pyogenes Cas9 (Zetsche et al., 2015)
  10247..11149   +  CDS            Dnmt3a (fragment): DNM3A_MOUSE - Experimental evidence at protein level: Swiss-Prot protein existence level 1. Required for genome-wide de novo methylation and is essential for the establishment of DNA methylation patterns during development (PubMed:9662389, PubMed:11399089, PubMed:10555141, PubMed:11919202, PubMed:16567415, PubMed:17713477). DNA methylation is coordinated with methylation of histones (PubMed:9662389, PubMed:11399089, PubMed:10555141, PubMed:11919202, PubMed:16567415, PubMed:17713477). It modifies DNA in a non-processive manner and also methylates non-CpG sites (PubMed:9662389, PubMed:11399089,
  11234..11875   +  CDS            Dnmt3l (fragment): DNM3L_MOUSE - Experimental evidence at protein level: Swiss-Prot protein existence level 1. Catalytically inactive regulatory factor of DNA methyltransferases that can either promote or inhibit DNA methylation depending on the context (PubMed:11719692, PubMed:15318244, PubMed:15671018, PubMed:24074865). Essential for the function of DNMT3A and DNMT3B: activates DNMT3A and DNMT3B by binding to their catalytic domain (PubMed:15671018). Acts by accelerating the binding of DNA and S-adenosyl-L-methionine (AdoMet) to the methyltransferases and dissociates from the complex after DNA binding to the m
  11975..12685   +  CDS            mCherry: monomeric derivative of DsRed fluorescent protein (Shaner et al., 2004) mammalian codon-optimized
  12701..13289   +  misc_feature   WPRE: woodchuck hepatitis virus posttranscriptional regulatory element
  13340..13359   +  misc_feature   cPPT/CTS (fragment): central polypurine tract and central termination sequence of HIV-1
  13361..13594   +  LTR            3' LTR (ΔU3): self-inactivating 3' long terminal repeat (LTR) from HIV-1
  13626..13850   +  polyA_signal   bGH poly(A) signal: bovine growth hormone polyadenylation signal
  13854..13875   +  promoter       SV40 promoter (fragment): SV40 enhancer and early promoter
  13896..14324   +  rep_origin     f1 ori (sequence partly withheld): f1 bacteriophage origin of replication; arrow indicates direction of (+) strand synthesis
  14338..87      +  promoter       SV40 promoter (across the origin): SV40 enhancer and early promoter
