[The description below was written by a language model from this plasmid's Addgene catalogue record and pLannotate feature annotations shown in this document.]
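Description:
EFS-SpdCas9-Dnmt3A/3L-V3 is a lentiviral mammalian expression plasmid of about 14.6 kb built on the LentiCRISPR v2 backbone. It is maintained in E. coli through a high-copy ColE1/pUC-type origin with ampicillin selection (AmpR), and it also carries an f1 origin. The transfer-vector architecture is typical of third-generation HIV-1 systems: a CMV enhancer/promoter drives a truncated 5' LTR, followed by the Ψ packaging signal, a gag fragment, the RRE for Rev-dependent export, and cPPT/CTS. A WPRE and a self-inactivating ΔU3 3' LTR lie downstream of the payload. Outside the LTRs, an SV40 promoter/EM7 promoter–BleoR cassette is annotated, which could confer Zeocin resistance but would not be packaged into virus.

The payload is a single open reading frame driven by the EFS (EF-1α core) promoter. It consists of human codon-optimized, catalytically dead S. pyogenes Cas9 (D10A, H840A) fused at its C terminus to an engineered murine Dnmt3A–Dnmt3L fusion. Dnmt3A supplies de novo DNA methyltransferase activity, and Dnmt3L is its catalytically inactive stimulatory partner. Variant V3 carries the R887E and E814G substitutions in Dnmt3A. The record lists a C-terminal FLAG tag, and a P2A peptide links the fusion to mCherry so that expressing cells can be tracked by fluorescence; neither FLAG nor P2A is annotated in the feature table. A gRNA scaffold is annotated upstream of the EFS promoter, but no U6 promoter or spacer is annotated, so the record does not establish whether the guide cassette is functional.

The construct is intended for guide-directed DNA methylation and gene silencing, and belongs to a set of rationally designed dCas9 methyltransferases compared in human cell lines and primary human T cells.
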