Addgene plasmid #222500: EFS-SpdCas9-Dnmt3A/3L-V3
Purpose: Expresses EFS promoter driven human codon optimized SpdCas9 directly fused to Dnmt3A/3L variant V3 (R887E and E814G) followed by P2A-mCherry
Depositing lab: Isaac Hilton. Depositing organization: Rice University. Publication: Characterization of Rationally Designed CRISPR/Cas9-Based DNA Methyltransferases with Distinct Methyltransferase and Gene Silencing Activities in Human Cell Lines and Primary Human T Cells. Guerra-Resendez RS, Lydon SL, Ma AJ, Bedford GC, Reed DR, Kim S, Teran ER, Nishiguchi T, Escobar M, DiNardo AR, Hilton IB. ACS Synth Biol. 2025 Feb 3. doi: 10.1021/acssynbio.4c00569. PubMed 39898483.
Backbone
  Vector backbone: LentiCRISPR v2
  Vector type: Mammalian Expression, Lentiviral
Growth in bacteria
  Bacterial resistance: Ampicillin, 100 μg/mL
  Growth temperature: 37°C
  Growth strain: NEB Stable
  Copy number: High Copy
Gene/Insert
  Gene/Insert name: S. pyogenes dCas9 with C-terminal fusion of murine Dnmt3A-Dnmt3L variant V3 (R887E and E814G) engineered fusion
  Species: M. musculus (mouse), Synthetic; Streptococcus pyogenes
  Insert size (bp): 5886
  Mutation: D10A and H840A in S.pyogenes Cas9; R887E and E814G in Dnmt3A
  Promoter: EFS
  Tag / fusion protein: FLAG Tag (C terminal on insert)
  Cloning method: Gibson Cloning
  Sequencing primers: 5′ ATCCGGTGCCTAGAGAAGGT
Terms and licenses: Academic/Nonprofit Terms; Industry Terms: Not Available to Industry
How to cite: EFS-SpdCas9-Dnmt3A/3L-V3 was a gift from Isaac Hilton (Addgene plasmid # 222500 ; http://n2t.net/addgene:222500 ; RRID:Addgene_222500)
